Addgene plasmid #148498: pT7-V5-SBP-C1-HsMex3C_225-489_AD
Purpose: Mammalian Expression of HsMex3C_226-489. *Please note that this expresses amino acids 226-489 (not 225 as the title suggests).
Depositing lab: Elisa Izaurralde.
Backbone
  Vector backbone: Unknown
  Vector type: Mammalian Expression
Growth in bacteria
  Bacterial resistance: Kanamycin, 50 μg/mL
  Growth temperature: 37°C
  Growth strain: DH5alpha
  Copy number: High Copy
Gene/Insert
  Gene/Insert name: HsMex3C_226-489
  Species: H. sapiens (human)
  Entrez Gene: MEX3C (a.k.a. RKHD2, BM-013, MEX-3C, RNF194, FLJ38871)
  Cloning method: Unknown
Terms and licenses: Academic/Nonprofit Terms; Industry Terms: Not Available to Industry
Depositor comments: ORF extracted from variant 2 from ENA :KC456344. Plasmids from this collection were made available to the research community and donated after the lab closed. Please note that the sequence provided by the depositing laboratory may be theoretical/predicted or based on Sanger sequencing results. There may be discrepancies between sequencing results obtained by Addgene and the depositor sequence. If an Addgene verified sequence is not available, please contact before placing your order to request that our lab fully sequence the plasmid.
How to cite: pT7-V5-SBP-C1-HsMex3C_225-489_AD was a gift from Elisa Izaurralde (Addgene plasmid # 148498 ; http://n2t.net/addgene:148498 ; RRID:Addgene_148498)
