[The description below was written by a language model from this plasmid's Addgene catalogue record and pLannotate feature annotations shown in this document.]
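Description:
pT7-V5-SBP-C1-HsMex3C_225-489_AD is a mammalian expression plasmid of about 5 kb that produces a fragment of human MEX3C carrying N-terminal V5 and SBP tags. The record lists the backbone as unknown, but the annotated layout shows a compact kanamycin-selected vector. It has a high-copy ColE1/pUC-type origin for propagation in E. coli and an f1 origin. A single NeoR/KanR (aph(3')-II) cassette is driven by tandem bacterial (AmpR/bla) and SV40 early promoters and terminated by an HSV TK poly(A) signal. This arrangement gives kanamycin resistance in bacteria and allows G418 selection in mammalian cells. Several short annotated fragments (HIV-1 LTR, SV40 large T antigen, ble, bGH poly(A)) are probably homology hits within backbone sequence rather than functional elements.

The expression unit starts with the CMV immediate early enhancer and promoter. A T7 promoter follows, which could also support in vitro transcription with T7 RNA polymerase. The coding region begins with a V5 epitope tag and a streptavidin-binding peptide, continues through a multiple cloning site into the MEX3C fragment, and ends at an SV40 poly(A) signal. Despite the "225" in the name, the depositor notes that the insert encodes residues 226–489, taken from an ORF described as variant 2. MEX3C is an RNA-binding E3 ubiquitin ligase that promotes mRNA decay. The V5 tag allows immunodetection and the SBP tag allows streptavidin-based pulldown, which suits the construct to interaction and domain-mapping studies in cultured human cells, although the record gives its purpose only as mammalian expression. The meaning of the "AD" suffix is not explained.
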