Features (pLannotate 1.2.2; 19 found; start..end, strand, type, name):
      1..304     +  enhancer       CMV enhancer: human cytomegalovirus immediate early enhancer
    305..508     +  promoter       CMV promoter: human cytomegalovirus (CMV) immediate early promoter
    504..537     +  LTR            5' LTR (truncated) (fragment): truncated 5' long terminal repeat (LTR) from HIV-1
    553..571     +  promoter       T7 promoter: promoter for bacteriophage T7 RNA polymerase
    608..649     +  CDS            V5 tag: epitope tag from simian virus 5
    671..784     +  CDS            SBP: streptavidin-binding peptide selected from a peptide library; binds streptavidin with nanomolar affinity (Keefe et al., 2001)
    785..841     +  misc_feature   MCS: multiple cloning site
    839..1633    +  CDS            MEX3C (fragment): MEX3C_HUMAN - Also known as RKHD2, RNF194. Experimental evidence at protein level: Swiss-Prot protein existence level 1. E3 ubiquitin ligase responsible for the post-transcriptional regulation of common HLA-A allotypes. Binds to the 3' UTR of HLA-A2 mRNA, and regulates its levels by promoting mRNA decay. RNA binding is sufficient to prevent translation, but ubiquitin ligase activity is required for mRNA degradation. From Homo sapiens (Human).
   1647..1731    +  CDS            large T antigen (fragment): large T antigen from SV40 (simian virus 40)
   1754..1875    +  polyA_signal   SV40 poly(A) signal: SV40 polyadenylation signal
   1909..2337    -  rep_origin     f1 ori (sequence partly withheld): f1 bacteriophage origin of replication; arrow indicates direction of (+) strand synthesis
   2364..2468    +  promoter       AmpR promoter: bla
   2470..2827    +  promoter       SV40 promoter: SV40 enhancer and early promoter
   2862..3656    +  CDS            NeoR/KanR: aminoglycoside phosphotransferase from Tn5; aph(3')-II (or nptII); confers resistance to neomycin, kanamycin, and G418 (Geneticin®)
   3677..3829    +  CDS            ble (fragment): BLE_KLEPN - Experimental evidence at protein level: Swiss-Prot protein existence level 1. Binding protein with a strong affinity to the bleomycin family of antibiotics. Binds to CL990; an antimitotic-antibiotic compound. From Klebsiella pneumoniae.
   3888..3935    +  polyA_signal   HSV TK poly(A) signal: herpes simplex virus thymidine kinase polyadenylation signal (Cole and Stacy, 1985)
   4026..4042    -  polyA_signal   bGH poly(A) signal (fragment): bovine growth hormone polyadenylation signal
   4264..4852    +  rep_origin     ori: high-copy-number ColE1/pMB1/pBR322/pUC origin of replication
   4967..5026    +  enhancer       CMV enhancer (fragment): human cytomegalovirus immediate early enhancer
>Addgene plasmid #148498 | pT7-V5-SBP-C1-HsMex3C_225-489_AD | addgene full sequence | sequence record 389937 | Addgene NGS Result
CGTTACATAACTTACGGTAAATGGCCCGCCTGGCTGACCGCCCAACGACCCCCGCCCATTGACGTCAATA
ATGACGTATGTTCCCATAGTAACGCCAATAGGGACTTTCCATTGACGTCAATGGGTGGAGTATTTACGGT
AAACTGCCCACTTGGCAGTACATCAAGTGTATCATATGCCAAGTACGCCCCCTATTGACGTCAATGACGG
TAAATGGCCCGCCTGGCATTATGCCCAGTACATGACCTTATGGGACTTTCCTACTTGGCAGTACATCTAC
GTATTAGTCATCGCTATTACCATGGTGATGCGGTTTTGGCAGTACATCAATGGGCGTGGATAGCGGTTTG
ACTCACGGGGATTTCCAAGTCTCCACCCCATTGACGTCAATGGGAGTTTGTTTTGGCACCAAAATCAACG
GGACTTTCCAAAATGTCGTAACAACTCCGCCCCATTGACGCAAATGGGCGGTAGGCGTGTACGGTGGGAG
GTCTATATAAGCAGAGCTCTCTGGCTAACTAGAGAACCCACTGCTTACTGGCTTATCGAAATTAATACGA
CTCACTATAGGGAGACCCAAGCTCTAGCGCTACCGGTCGCCACCATGGGTAAGCCTATCCCTAACCCTCT
CCTCGGTCTCGATTCTACGCCCGGAAGCGGTAGCGGTACGATGGACGAGAAGACCACCGGCTGGGGGGGC
GGCCACGTGGTGGAGGGCCTGGCCGGCGAGCTGGAGCAGCTGCGGGCCAGGCTGGAGCACCACCCTCAGG
GCCAGCGGGAGCCCAGATCTCGAGCTCAAGCTTCGAATTCTGCAGTCGACGGTACCGCGGGCCCGGGATC
CGGAAACTATATAGAGCTCAATGAAGAGAATGATTTCCATTACAATGGTACCGATGTAAGCTTTGAAGGT
GGCACTCTTGGCTCTGCGTGGCTCTCCTCCAATCCTGTTCCTCCTAGCCGCGCAAGAATGATATCCAATT
ATCGAAATGATAGTTCCAGTTCTCTAGGAAGTGGCTCTACAGATTCCTACTTTGGAAGCAATAGGCTGGC
TGACTTTAGTCCAACAAGCCCATTTAGCACAGGAAACTTCTGGTTTGGAGATACACTACCATCTGTAGGC
TCAGAAGACCTAGCAGTTGACTCTCCTGCCTTTGACTCTTTACCAACATCTGCTCAAACTATCTGGACTC
CATTTGAACCAGTTAACCCACTCTCTGGCTTTGGGAGTGATCCTTCTGGTAACATGAAGACTCAGCGCAG
AGGAAGTCAGCCATCTACTCCTCGTCTGTCTCCTACATTTCCTGAGAGCATAGAACATCCACTTGCTCGG
AGGGTTAGGAGCGACCCACCTAGTACAGGCAACCATGTTGGCCTTCCAATATATATCCCTGCTTTTTCTA
ATGGTACCAATAGTTACTCCTCTTCCAATGGTGGTTCCACCTCTAGCTCACCTCCAGAATCAAGACGAAA
GCACGACTGTGTGATTTGCTTTGAGAATGAGGTTATTGCTGCCCTAGTTCCATGTGGCCACAACCTCTTC
TGCATGGAATGTGCCAACAAGATCTGTGAAAAGAGAACGCCATCATGTCCAGTTTGCCAGACAGCTGTTA
CTCAGGCAATCCAAATTCACTCTTAATCTAGATAACTGATCATAATCAGCCATACCACATTTGTAGAGGT
TTTACTTGCTTTAAAAAACCTCCCACACCTCCCCCTGAACCTGAAACATAAAATGAATGCAATTGTTGTT
GTTAACTTGTTTATTGCAGCTTATAATGGTTACAAATAAAGCAATAGCATCACAAATTTCACAAATAAAG
CATTTTTTTCACTGCATTCTAGTTGTGGTTTGTCCAAACTCATCAATGTATCTTAACGCGTAAATTGTAA
GCGTTAATATTTTGTTAAAATTCGCGTTAAATTTTTGTTAAATCAGCTCATTTTTTAACCAATAGGCCGA
AATCGGCAAAATCCCTTATAAATCAAAAGAATAGACCGAGATAGGGT
[37 nt withheld, positions 2008-2044]
AAAGAACGTGGACTCCAACGTCAAAGG
[49 nt withheld, positions 2072-2120]
T
[91 nt withheld, positions 2122-2212]
G
[124 nt withheld, positions 2214-2337]
CAGGTGGCACTTTTCGGGGAAATGTGCGCGGAACCCCTATTTGTTTATTTTTCTAAATACATTCAAATAT
GTATCCGCTCATGAGACAATAACCCTGATAAATGCTTCAATAATATTGAAAAAGGAAGAGTCCTGAGGCG
GAAAGAACCAGCTGTGGAATGTGTGTCAGTTAGGGTGTGGAAAGTCCCCAGGCTCCCCAGCAGGCAGAAG
TATGCAAAGCATGCATCTCAATTAGTCAGCAACCAGGTGTGGAAAGTCCCCAGGCTCCCCAGCAGGCAGA
AGTATGCAAAGCATGCATCTCAATTAGTCAGCAACCATAGTCCCGCCCCTAACTCCGCCCATCCCGCCCC
TAACTCCGCCCAGTTCCGCCCATTCTCCGCCCCATGGCTGACTAATTTTTTTTATTTATGCAGAGGCCGA
GGCCGCCTCGGCCTCTGAGCTATTCCAGAAGTAGTGAGGAGGCTTTTTTGGAGGCCTAGGCTTTTGCAAA
GATCGATCAAGAGACAGGATGAGGATCGTTTCGCATGATTGAACAAGATGGATTGCACGCAGGTTCTCCG
GCCGCTTGGGTGGAGAGGCTATTCGGCTATGACTGGGCACAACAGACAATCGGCTGCTCTGATGCCGCCG
TGTTCCGGCTGTCAGCGCAGGGGCGCCCGGTTCTTTTTGTCAAGACCGACCTGTCCGGTGCCCTGAATGA
ACTGCAAGACGAGGCAGCGCGGCTATCGTGGCTGGCCACGACGGGCGTTCCTTGCGCAGCTGTGCTCGAC
GTTGTCACTGAAGCGGGAAGGGACTGGCTGCTATTGGGCGAAGTGCCGGGGCAGGATCTCCTGTCATCTC
ACCTTGCTCCTGCCGAGAAAGTATCCATCATGGCTGATGCAATGCGGCGGCTGCATACGCTTGATCCGGC
TACCTGCCCATTCGACCACCAAGCGAAACATCGCATCGAGCGAGCACGTACTCGGATGGAAGCCGGTCTT
GTCGATCAGGATGATCTGGACGAAGAGCATCAGGGGCTCGCGCCAGCCGAACTGTTCGCCAGGCTCAAGG
CGAGCATGCCCGACGGCGAGGATCTCGTCGTGACCCATGGCGATGCCTGCTTGCCGAATATCATGGTGGA
AAATGGCCGCTTTTCTGGATTCATCGACTGTGGCCGGCTGGGTGTGGCGGACCGCTATCAGGACATAGCG
TTGGCTACCCGTGATATTGCTGAAGAGCTTGGCGGCGAATGGGCTGACCGCTTCCTCGTGCTTTACGGTA
TCGCCGCTCCCGATTCGCAGCGCATCGCCTTCTATCGCCTTCTTGACGAGTTCTTCTGAGCGGGACTCTG
GGGTTCGAAATGACCGACCAAGCGACGCCCAACCTGCCATCACGAGATTTCGATTCCACCGCCGCCTTCT
ATGAAAGGTTGGGCTTCGGAATCGTTTTCCGGGACGCCGGCTGGATGATCCTCCAGCGCGGGGATCTCAT
GCTGGAGTTCTTCGCCCACCCTAGGGGGAGGCTAACTGAAACACGGAAGGAGACAATACCGGAAGGAACC
CGCGCTATGACGGCAATAAAAAGACAGAATAAAACGCACGGTGTTGGGTCGTTTGTTCATAAACGCGGGG
TTCGGTCCCAGGGCTGGCACTCTGTCGATACCCCACCGAGACCCCATTGGGGCCAATACGCCCGCGTTTC
TTCCTTTTCCCCACCCCACCCCCCAAGTTCGGGTGAAGGCCCAGGGCTCGCAGCCAACGTCGGGGCGGCA
GGCCCTGCCATAGCCTCAGGTTACTCATATATACTTTAGATTGATTTAAAACTTCATTTTTAATTTAAAA
GGATCTAGGTGAAGATCCTTTTTGATAATCTCATGACCAAAATCCCTTAACGTGAGTTTTCGTTCCACTG
AGCGTCAGACCCCGTAGAAAAGATCAAAGGATCTTCTTGAGATCCTTTTTTTCTGCGCGTAATCTGCTGC
TTGCAAACAAAAAAACCACCGCTACCAGCGGTGGTTTGTTTGCCGGATCAAGAGCTACCAACTCTTTTTC
CGAAGGTAACTGGCTTCAGCAGAGCGCAGATACCAAATACTGTTCTTCTAGTGTAGCCGTAGTTAGGCCA
CCACTTCAAGAACTCTGTAGCACCGCCTACATACCTCGCTCTGCTAATCCTGTTACCAGTGGCTGCTGCC
AGTGGCGATAAGTCGTGTCTTACCGGGTTGGACTCAAGACGATAGTTACCGGATAAGGCGCAGCGGTCGG
GCTGAACGGGGGGTTCGTGCACACAGCCCAGCTTGGAGCGAACGACCTACACCGAACTGAGATACCTACA
GCGTGAGCTATGAGAAAGCGCCACGCTTCCCGAAGGGAGAAAGGCGGACAGGTATCCGGTAAGCGGCAGG
GTCGGAACAGGAGAGCGCACGAGGGAGCTTCCAGGGGGAAACGCCTGGTATCTTTATAGTCCTGTCGGGT
TTCGCCACCTCTGACTTGAGCGTCGATTTTTGTGATGCTCGTCAGGGGGGCGGAGCCTATGGAAAAACGC
CAGCAACGCGGCCTTTTTACGGTTCCTGGCCTTTTGCTGGCCTTTTGCTCACATGTTCTTTCCTGCGTTA
TCCCCTGATTCTGTGGATAACCGTATTACCGCCATGCATTAGTTATTAATAGTAATCAATTACGGGGTCA
TTAGTTCATAGCCCATATATGGAGTTCCG
